>Addgene plasmid #234174 | pAIP4_4QMD | addgene full sequence | sequence record 464139 | Addgene NGS Result
CGCTACAGGGCGCGTCCCATTCGCCAATCCGGATATAGTTCCTCCTTTCAGCAAAAAACCCCTCAAGACC
CGTTTAGAGGCCCCAAGGGGTTATGCTAGTTATTGCTCAGCGGTGGCAGCAGCCAACTCAGCTTCCTTTC
GGGCTTTGTTAGCAGCCGGATCTCAGTGGTGGTGGTGGTGGTGCTCGAGTCATTACGAACCCGCTGCCGG
AAGAAGCAACAGACCGCTCAACGGGTCTTTACGACAACGACCCATAGCCTCTTTGTACGACAAACGCTCT
TTGCTGATCGGGTCCGTCAGGTCCTTTTCATAGCTAGACTCATCCTGCAGCAGTTGCGCCAGTTCTTCGC
TGATCATGCCGGACAACAGCGCCTGCTGGATCGGAATACGGCCGGTGCGTTTCGGATCAATCAGGCCACC
CGTCAGGTGCTGTACTTGCAGATGTGGCAGGACGGACTCACGCGGCATCCAACCCTTTTGAACCGCTTCA
CCCACGGAGAGGCGCTTTTTGGTAACCGGATCCTCGATGCCGGTGAACGCCTTTTGTGCATTCAACAATC
TCTGGGTGCTGGTGTTCTCGATCAGACCACGTTCCATGGCTTTGTGCACGCTGTAGCGCTCACGAGAGAG
CAGATCAACAATGCCGCCGGTAGCCGCTTGAGCTTCTAACAGCTTCTGACCGGTGATAGGATCCAGCATG
TTTTTGGCCACTGCGGTCTTAATGCTGCACTTGTTGTCCGTAGTGGTGTCATAAATTCCAGCTATGGGAA
ATGAATCGTCTCCAGAGCCGCCAATCTGTTCACGGTGGGCTTCAATGATGTCGTTGTCTTCCATGTCCAG
GTCTTCCGGCGCTTGATCTGCCTGGATGCGAATACCGTCATACAGGAAACGCAGGCTATCCATTTCCTTG
CCCTGACGTTTGGCAAACGCTTCCATCAGGCGACGCAGCGGCGTGGTCTTTTTGATCTTAAAGAAAATTT
CAGAGCTGCCGTCACTAACTTTCAGGTTAATATGGGTTTCCGGTTTCACTTCCGGCTTGACTTCCGGCTT
TGCTTCTTGGTTGACTTCCGAATCTTGCAGGCTACCGTGGTGATGGTGATGGTGATGATGGTGATGAATC
TTCGCCATCATATGTATATCTCCTTCTTAAAGTTAAACAAAATTATTTCTAGAGGGGAATTGTTATCCGC
TCACAATTCCCCTATAGTGAGTCGTATTAATTTCGCGGGATCGAGATCGATCTCGATCCTCTACGCCGGA
CGCATCGTGGCCGGCATCACCGGCGCCACAGGTGCGGTTGCTGGCGCCTATATCGCCGACATCACCGATG
GGGAAGATCGGGCTCGCCACTTCGGGCTCATGAGCGCTTGTTTCGGCGTGGGTATGGTGGCAGGCCCCGT
GGCCGGGGGACTGTTGGGCGCCATCTCCTTGCATGCACCATTCCTTGCGGCGGCGGTGCTCAACGGCCTC
AACCTACTACTGGGCTGCTTCCTAATGCAGGAGTCGCATAAGGGAGAGCGTCGAGATCCCGGACACCATC
GAATGGCGCAAAACCTTTCGCGGTATGGCATGATAGCGCCCGGAAGAGAGTCAATTCAGGGTGGTGAATG
TGAAACCAGTAACGTTATACGATGTCGCAGAGTATGCCGGTGTCTCTTATCAGACCGTTTCCCGCGTGGT
GAACCAGGCCAGCCACGTTTCTGCGAAAACGCGGGAAAAAGTGGAAGCGGCGATGGCGGAGCTGAATTAC
ATTCCCAACCGCGTGGCACAACAACTGGCGGGCAAACAGTCGTTGCTGATTGGCGTTGCCACCTCCAGTC
TGGCCCTGCACGCGCCGTCGCAAATTGTCGCGGCGATTAAATCTCGCGCCGATCAACTGGGTGCCAGCGT
GGTGGTGTCGATGGTAGAACGAAGCGGCGTCGAAGCCTGTAAAGCGGCGGTGCACAATCTTCTCGCGCAA
CGCGTCAGTGGGCTGATCATTAACTATCCGCTGGATGACCAGGATGCCATTGCTGTGGAAGCTGCCTGCA
CTAATGTTCCGGCGTTATTTCTTGATGTCTCTGACCAGACACCCATCAACAGTATTATTTTCTCCCATGA
AGACGGTACGCGACTGGGCGTGGAGCATCTGGTCGCATTGGGTCACCAGCAAATCGCGCTGTTAGCGGGC
CCATTAAGTTCTGTCTCGGCGCGTCTGCGTCTGGCTGGCTGGCATAAATATCTCACTCGCAATCAAATTC
AGCCGATAGCGGAACGGGAAGGCGACTGGAGTGCCATGTCCGGTTTTCAACAAACCATGCAAATGCTGAA
TGAGGGCATCGTTCCCACTGCGATGCTGGTTGCCAACGATCAGATGGCGCTGGGCGCAATGCGCGCCATT
ACCGAGTCCGGGCTGCGCGTTGGTGCGGACATCTCGGTAGTGGGATACGACGATACCGAAGACAGCTCAT
GTTATATCCCGCCGTTAACCACCATCAAACAGGATTTTCGCCTGCTGGGGCAAACCAGCGTGGACCGCTT
GCTGCAACTCTCTCAGGGCCAGGCGGTGAAGGGCAATCAGCTGTTGCCCGTCTCACTGGTGAAAAGAAAA
ACCACCCTGGCGCCCAATACGCAAACCGCCTCTCCCCGCGCGTTGGCCGATTCATTAATGCAGCTGGCAC
GACAGGTTTCCCGACTGGAAAGCGGGCAGTGAGCGCAACGCAATTAATGTAAGTTAGCTCACTCATTAGG
CACCGGGATCTCGACCGATGCCCTTGAGAGCCTTCAACCCAGTCAGCTCCTTCCGGTGGGCGCGGGGCAT
GACTATCGTCGCCGCACTTATGACTGTCTTCTTTATCATGCAACTCGTAGGACAGGTGCCGGCAGCGCTC
TGGGTCATTTTCGGCGAGGACCGCTTTCGCTGGAGCGCGACGATGATCGGCCTGTCGCTTGCGGTATTCG
GAATCTTGCACGCCCTCGCTCAAGCCTTCGTCACTGGTCCCGCCACCAAACGTTTCGGCGAGAAGCAGGC
CATTATCGCCGGCATGGCGGCCCCACGGGTGCGCATGATCGTGCTCCTGTCGTTGAGGACCCGGCTAGGC
TGGCGGGGTTGCCTTACTGGTTAGCAGAATGAATCACCGATACGCGAGCGAACGTGAAGCGACTGCTGCT
GCAAAACGTCTGCGACCTGAGCAACAACATGAATGGTCTTCGGTTTCCGTGTTTCGTAAAGTCTGGAAAC
GCGGAAGTCAGCGCCCTGCACCATTATGTTCCGGATCTGCATCGCAGGATGCTGCTGGCTACCCTGTGGA
ACACCTACATCTGTATTAACGAAGCGCTGGCATTGACCCTGAGTGATTTTTCTCTGGTCCCGCCGCATCC
ATACCGCCAGTTGTTTACCCTCACAACGTTCCAGTAACCGGGCATGTTCATCATCAGTAACCCGTATCGT
GAGCATCCTCTCTCGTTTCATCGGTATCATTACCCCCATGAACAGAAATCCCCCTTACACGGAGGCATCA
GTGACCAAACAGGAAAAAACCGCCCTTAACATGGCCCGCTTTATCAGAAGCCAGACATTAACGCTTCTGG
AGAAACTCAACGAGCTGGACGCGGATGAACAGGCAGACATCTGTGAATCGCTTCACGACCACGCTGATGA
GCTTTACCGCAGCTGCCTCGCGCGTTTCGGTGATGACGGTGAAAACCTCTGACACATGCAGCTCCCGGAG
ACGGTCACAGCTTGTCTGTAAGCGGATGCCGGGAGCAGACAAGCCCGTCAGGGCGCGTCAGCGGGTGTTG
GCGGGTGTCGGGGCGCAGCCATGACCCAGTCACGTAGCGATAGCGGAGTGTATACTGGCTTAACTATGCG
GCATCAGAGCAGATTGTACTGAGAGTGCACCATTGCGGTGTGAAATACCGCACAGATGCGTAAGGAGAAA
ATACCGCATCAGGCGCTCTTCCGCTTCCTCGCTCACTGACTCGCTGCGCTCGGTCGTTCGGCTGCGGCGA
GCGGTATCAGCTCACTCAAAGGCGGTAATACGGTTATCCACAGAATCAGGGGATAACGCAGGAAAGAACA
TGTGAGCAAAAGGCCAGCAAAAGGCCAGGAACCGTAAAAAGGCCGCGTTGCTGGCGTTTTTCCATAGGCT
CCGCCCCCCTGACGAGCATCACAAAAATCGACGCTCAAGTCAGAGGTGGCGAAACCCGACAGGACTATAA
AGATACCAGGCGTTTCCCCCTGGAAGCTCCCTCGTGCGCTCTCCTGTTCCGACCCTGCCGCTTACCGGAT
ACCTGTCCGCCTTTCTCCCTTCGGGAAGCGTGGCGCTTTCTCATAGCTCACGCTGTAGGTATCTCAGTTC
GGTGTAGGTCGTTCGCTCCAAGCTGGGCTGTGTGCACGAACCCCCCGTTCAGCCCGACCGCTGCGCCTTA
TCCGGTAACTATCGTCTTGAGTCCAACCCGGTAAGACACGACTTATCGCCACTGGCAGCAGCCACTGGTA
ACAGGATTAGCAGAGCGAGGTATGTAGGCGGTGCTACAGAGTTCTTGAAGTGGTGGCCTAACTACGGCTA
CACTAGAAGGACAGTATTTGGTATCTGCGCTCTGCTGAAGCCAGTTACCTTCGGAAAAAGAGTTGGTAGC
TCTTGATCCGGCAAACAAACCACCGCTGGTAGCGGTGGTTTTTTTGTTTGCAAGCAGCAGATTACGCGCA
GAAAAAAAGGATCTCAAGAAGATCCTTTGATCTTTTCTACGGGGTCTGACGCTCAGTGGAACGAAAACTC
ACGTTAAGGGATTTTGGTCATGAACAATAAAACTGTCTGCTTACATAAACAGTAATACAAGGGGTGTTAT
GAGCCATATTCAACGGGAAACGTCTTGCTCTAGGCCGCGATTAAATTCCAACATGGATGCTGATTTATAT
GGGTATAAATGGGCTCGCGATAATGTCGGGCAATCAGGTGCGACAATCTATCGATTGTATGGGAAGCCCG
ATGCGCCAGAGTTGTTTCTGAAACATGGCAAAGGTAGCGTTGCCAATGATGTTACAGATGAGATGGTCAG
ACTAAACTGGCTGACGGAATTTATGCCTCTTCCGACCATCAAGCATTTTATCCGTACTCCTGATGATGCA
TGGTTACTCACCACTGCGATCCCCGGGAAAACAGCATTCCAGGTATTAGAAGAATATCCTGATTCAGGTG
AAAATATTGTTGATGCGCTGGCAGTGTTCCTGCGCCGGTTGCATTCGATTCCTGTTTGTAATTGTCCTTT
TAACAGCGATCGCGTATTTCGTCTCGCTCAGGCGCAATCACGAATGAATAACGGTTTGGTTGATGCGAGT
GATTTTGATGACGAGCGTAATGGCTGGCCTGTTGAACAAGTCTGGAAAGAAATGCATAAACTTTTGCCAT
TCTCACCGGATTCAGTCGTCACTCATGGTGATTTCTCACTTGATAACCTTATTTTTGACGAGGGGAAATT
AATAGGTTGTATTGATGTTGGACGAGTCGGAATCGCAGACCGATACCAGGATCTTGCCATCCTATGGAAC
TGCCTCGGTGAGTTTTCTCCTTCATTACAGAAACGGCTTTTTCAAAAATATGGTATTGATAATCCTGATA
TGAATAAATTGCAGTTTCATTTGATGCTCGATGAGTTTTTCTAAGAATTAATTCATGAGCGGATACATAT
TTGAATGTATTTAGAAAAATAAACAAATAGGGGTTCCGCGCACATTTCCCCGAAAAGTGCCACCTAAATT
GTAAGCGTTAATATTTTGTTAAAATTCGCGTTAAATTTTTGTTAAATCAGCTCATTTTTTAACCAATAGG
CCGAAATCGGCAAAATCCCTTATAAATCAAAAGAATAGACCGAGATAGGGT
[37 nt withheld, positions 5862-5898]
AAAGAACGTGGACTCCAACGTCAAAGG
[49 nt withheld, positions 5926-5974]
T
[91 nt withheld, positions 5976-6066]
G
[109 nt withheld, positions 6068-6176]
Features (pLannotate 1.2.2; 21 found; start..end, strand, type, name):
     52..99      -  terminator     T7 terminator: transcription terminator for bacteriophage T7 RNA polymerase
    107..156     -  CDS            SET1 (fragment): solubility-enhancement tag derived from T7 phage gene 10B
    166..183     -  CDS            9xHis (fragment): 9xHis affinity tag
    202..789     -  CDS            EVPL (fragment): EVPL_HUMAN - Experimental evidence at protein level: Swiss-Prot protein existence level 1. Component of the cornified envelope of keratinocytes. May link the cornified envelope to desmosomes and intermediate filaments. From Homo sapiens (Human).
    784..1080    -  CDS            SMT3: SMT3_YEAST - Experimental evidence at protein level: Swiss-Prot protein existence level 1. Not known; suppressor of MIF2 mutations. From Saccharomyces cerevisiae (strain ATCC 204508 / S288c) (Baker's yeast).
   1088..1107    -  CDS            7xHis (fragment): 6xHis affinity tag
   1139..1161    -  RBS            RBS: efficient ribosome binding site from bacteriophage T7 gene 10 (Olins and Rangwala, 1989)
   1176..1200    -  protein_bind   lac operator: The lac repressor binds to the lac operator to inhibit transcription in E. coli. This inhibition can be relieved by adding lactose or isopropyl-β-D-thiogalactopyranoside (IPTG). lac repressor encoded by lacI
   1201..1219    -  promoter       T7 promoter: promoter for bacteriophage T7 RNA polymerase
   1245..1524    +  CDS            TcR (fragment): tetracycline efflux protein; tet; confers resistance to tetracycline
   1532..1609    +  promoter       lacI promoter: lacI
   1610..2692    +  CDS            lacI: lac repressor; lacI; The lac repressor binds to the lac operator to inhibit transcription in E. coli. This inhibition can be relieved by adding lactose or isopropyl-β-D-thiogalactopyranoside (IPTG).
   2705..2726    +  protein_bind   CAP binding site: CAP binding activates transcription in the presence of cAMP. E. coli catabolite activator protein
   2741..3032    +  CDS            TcR (fragment): tetracycline efflux protein; tet; confers resistance to tetracycline
   3104..3484    -  CDS            YPB1_ECOLX: Protein predicted: Swiss-Prot protein existence level 4. From Escherichia coli.
   3501..3692    +  CDS            rop: Rop protein, which maintains plasmids at low copy number; rop
   3794..3933    +  misc_feature   bom: basis of mobility region from pBR322
   4119..4707    -  rep_origin     ori: high-copy-number ColE1/pMB1/pBR322/pUC origin of replication
   4829..5644    +  CDS            KanR: aminoglycoside phosphotransferase; aph(3')-Ia; confers resistance to kanamycin in bacteria or G418 (Geneticin®) in eukaryotes
   5653..5710    -  promoter       AmpR promoter (fragment): bla
   5763..15      -  rep_origin     f1 ori (across the origin) (sequence partly withheld): f1 bacteriophage origin of replication; arrow indicates direction of (+) strand synthesis
