[The description below was written by a language model from this plasmid's Addgene catalogue record and pLannotate feature annotations shown in this document.]
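Description:
pAIP4_4QMD is a bacterial expression plasmid built on the pET29b backbone for producing a fragment of human envoplakin (EVPL) in Escherichia coli. The insert, about 579 bp of synthetic DNA named 4QMD, was introduced by Golden Gate assembly, with the flanking BsaI sites destroyed in the process. It covers only a small part of envoplakin, a large cornified-envelope precursor protein of keratinocytes thought to link the envelope to desmosomes and intermediate filaments. The plasmid replicates from a ColE1/pMB1-type origin accompanied by the rop gene and bom region inherited from pBR322, and it is selected with kanamycin through an aminoglycoside phosphotransferase gene. An f1 origin is also present. The catalogue lists it as high copy, although rop normally restrains copy number. The short tetracycline-resistance fragments annotated around lacI are backbone remnants, not functional markers.

Expression is driven by a T7 promoter with an adjacent lac operator and the T7 gene 10 ribosome binding site, and it ends at a T7 terminator. A plasmid-borne lacI gene supplies repressor, so transcription requires a host providing T7 RNA polymerase and is induced with IPTG. The open reading frame begins with a polyhistidine tag (10xHis according to the catalogue) fused to yeast Smt3, the SUMO homologue, followed by the envoplakin fragment. Smt3 commonly aids solubility and is recognised by a SUMO-specific protease, allowing the target to be released from the tag. This fits the associated work on high-throughput purification by protease elution. The feature table also annotates a short His-tag fragment and a SET1 solubility-tag fragment downstream of the insert. The record does not say whether these are translated as part of the product.
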