Addgene plasmid #234174: pAIP4_4QMD
Purpose: Heterologous protein expression of envoplakin in Escherichia coli
Depositing lab: Christopher Bahl. Depositing organization: AI Proteins. Publication: Facile, high-throughput protein purification enabled by high-efficiency protease elution. Cárcamo Noriega EN, Truebridge IS, Teets FD 3rd, Bowman JW 3rd, Rodriguez N, Howard TA, Bahl CD. Protein Sci. 2026 Sep;35(9):e70746. doi: 10.1002/pro.70746. PubMed 42555168.
Backbone
  Vector backbone: pET29b
  Backbone size w/o insert (bp): 5679
  Vector type: Bacterial Expression
Growth in bacteria
  Bacterial resistance: Kanamycin, 50 μg/mL
  Growth temperature: 37°C
  Growth strain: DH10B
  Copy number: High Copy
Gene/Insert
  Gene/Insert name: 4QMD (alt names: EVPL_HUMAN; Envoplakin (210 kDa cornified envelope precursor protein) (210 kDa paraneoplastic pemphigus antigen) (p210))
  Species: H. sapiens (human)
  Insert size (bp): 579
  Entrez Gene: EVPL (a.k.a. EVPK)
  Promoter: T7
  Tag / fusion protein: 10x HisTag-Smt3 (N terminal on backbone)
  Cloning method: Golden Gate
  Sequencing primers: 5′ T7-promoter; 3′ T7-Term
Resource information
  A portion of this plasmid was derived from a plasmid made by: Synthetic DNA
Terms and licenses: Academic/Nonprofit Terms; Industry Terms
Depositor comments: 5' cloning site: BsaI (destroyed), 3' cloning site: BsaI (destroyed)
How to cite: pAIP4_4QMD was a gift from Christopher Bahl (Addgene plasmid # 234174 ; http://n2t.net/addgene:234174 ; RRID:Addgene_234174)
